>Addgene plasmid #212830 | pCyno-AAVS1-TetOn-ZIM3-KRAB-dCas9-P2A-mCherry | addgene full sequence | sequence record 434915 | Addgene NGS Result
GCCCCACGGCGGGGTGGAGGGGACAGATAAAAGTACCCAGAACCAGAGCCATATTAATCGGTCCTGGGAA
TATAAGGTGGTCCCGGCTCTGGGACACAAGATCTTGTCCTGAAGTGGCCATGGGGGCCCGGCTTGGAAGA
AGAGGACCAGCCGAGCTCTGGGACCCCTGGAAGATGCCGTGACAGGGGCCGGAAGAGCGAGCACAGACTA
GAGAGGTAAAGGGGGTATGGGAGCTGCCCGAATTAAAGAAGTGAGAGGTGACCCAAATCCACAGGAGGAG
GGGGTGTCCAGGCAAAGAAAGTAAGAGGATGGAGAGGTGGCTAAAGCCAGGGAGACAGGGACTTTGGGGT
TGTCGGGAAAAACGGTGATGATGCAGGCCTACGAGAAGGGGAGGTGGGGACGCAAGGGAGAGGCATCCCA
CAGAGAAGACCATCCTAAGAAACGAGAGATGGCACAGGCCCCAGAAGGAGAGGGAAAAGGGAACCCAGCG
AATGAAGATGGCATGGGGGTTGGGGTAGGGAGCAGAGATGCCCGGAGAGGACCCAGACAAGGGCAGGATC
CGCTCCGAGGACACCACGTGGTGCAGCGCCGAGAAGGAAGTGCTCTGGAAAGAGCATCCTTGGGCAGCAA
CGCACAGCACAGAGCAAGGGGAAGAGGGATTGGAGGAAGCTGGAACCTGAAGGAGGTGGTGGGGAAGGAT
CTGGGCCTAGCCGTAGGGGTGGCCCAGGCCACAAGCTGCAGGCAGAAAGCGGCGCAGGTTCAGGGGAGAG
AATGCAGGTCAGTGAAAGCAAAGGGCGAATTCAACCCTGATAAATGCTTCAATAATATTGAAAAAGGAAG
AGTATGAGTATTCAACATTTCCGTGTCGCCCTTATTCCCTTTTTTGCGGCATTTTGCCTTCCTGTTTTTG
CTCACCCAGAAACGCTGGTGAAAGTAAAAGATGCTGAAGATCAGTTGGGTGCACGAGTGGGTTACATCGA
ACTGGATCTCAACAGCGGTAAGATCCTTGAGAGTTTTCGCCCCGAAGAACGTTTTCCAATGATGAGCACT
TTTAAAGTTCTGCTATGTGGCGCGGTATTATCCCGTATTGACGCCGGGCAAGAGCAACTCGGTCGCCGCA
TACACTATTCTCAGAATGACTTGGTTGAGTACTCACCAGTCACAGAAAAGCATCTTACGGATGGCATGAC
AGTAAGAGAATTATGCAGTGCTGCCATAACCATGAGTGATAACACTGCGGCCAACTTACTTCTGACAACG
ATCGGAGGACCGAAGGAGCTAACCGCTTTTTTGCACAACATGGGGGATCATGTAACTCGCCTTGATCGTT
GGGAACCGGAGCTGAATGAAGCCATACCAAACGACGAGCGTGACACCACGATGCCTGTAGCAATGGCAAC
AACGTTGCGCAAACTATTAACTGGCGAACTACTTACTCTAGCTTCCCGGCAACAATTAATAGACTGGATG
GAGGCGGATAAAGTTGCAGGACCACTTCTGCGCTCGGCCCTTCCGGCTGGCTGGTTTATTGCTGATAAAT
CTGGAGCCGGTGAGCGTGGGTCTCGCGGTATCATTGCAGCACTGGGGCCAGATGGTAAGCCCTCCCGTAT
CGTAGTTATCTACACGACGGGGAGTCAGGCAACTATGGATGAACGAAATAGACAGATCGCTGAGATAGGT
GCCTCACTGATTAAGCATTGGTAACTGTCAGACCAAGTTTACTCATATATACTTTAGATTGATTTAAAAC
TTCATTTTTAATTTAAAAGGATCTAGGTGAAGATCCTTTTTGATAATCTCATGACCAAAATCCCTTAACG
TGAGTTTTCGTTCCACTGAGCGTCAGACCCCGTAGAAAAGATCAAAGGATCTTCTTGAGATCCTTTTTTT
CTGCGCGTAATCTGCTGCTTGCAAACAAAAAAACCACCGCTACCAGCGGTGGTTTGTTTGCCGGATCAAG
AGCTACCAACTCTTTTTCCGAAGGTAACTGGCTTCAGCAGAGCGCAGATACCAAATACTGTTCTTCTAGT
GTAGCCGTAGTTAGGCCACCACTTCAAGAACTCTGTAGCACCGCCTACATACCTCGCTCTGCTAATCCTG
TTACCAGTGGCTGCTGCCAGTGGCGATAAGTCGTGTCTTACCGGGTTGGACTCAAGACGATAGTTACCGG
ATAAGGCGCAGCGGTCGGGCTGAACGGGGGGTTCGTGCACACAGCCCAGCTTGGAGCGAACGACCTACAC
CGAACTGAGATACCTACAGCGTGAGCTATGAGAAAGCGCCACGCTTCCCGAAGGGAGAAAGGCGGACAGG
TATCCGGTAAGCGGCAGGGTCGGAACAGGAGAGCGCACGAGGGAGCTTCCAGGGGGAAACGCCTGGTATC
TTTATAGTCCTGTCGGGTTTCGCCACCTCTGACTTGAGCGTCGATTTTTGTGATGCTCGTCAGGGGGGCG
GAGCCTATGGAAAAACGCCAGCAACGCGGCCTTTTTACGGTTCCTGGCGAATTCGCCCTTAGAGCAGAGC
CAGGAACCCCTGTAGGGAAAGTGCAGGAGAGCCAGGGGCATGGGATGGTGACGAGGAAGGGGGACAGGGA
ACCTGAGCGCCTCTCCTGGGCTTGCCAAGGACTGAAACCCAGGGGCCCGGAGCAGGGCCTTAGGGAAGAG
GGGCCCCGGGACCCCGCTCCGGGCGGAGGAGTATGTCCCAGATAGCACTGGGCCTCTTTAAGGAAAGAAG
GATGGAGAAAGAGAAGGGGGTAGAGGCGGCCACGACCTGGTGAACACCTAGGACGAACCATTCTCACAAA
GGGAGTTTTCCACACGGACACGCCCTCCTCGCCACAGCCCTGCCAGGGCGGGGCGGCTACTGGCCTTATC
TCACAGGGAAAACTGATGCACAGAGGAACAGTACAAATTCGGGGCTAGAAAGGTGAAGACCCAAAATTAG
AACTCAGGACCAACTTATTCTGATTTTGTTTTTCCAAACTGCTTCTCCTCTTGGGAAGCGTAAGGAAGCA
GCAGCACCCGGCTCAGTGAAATGCACCAGACGGCCGCGCCAGAGCAGCTCAGGCTCCGGGAGAGGGCAGC
GCAGGGCGGCCACTGAGAACCAGCAGGTCGCGCATCCCCCTTACCTCCCACCCCCCGCCAAGCTCTCCCT
CCCAGGATCCTCTCTGGCTCCATCAGTAAGCAAACCCTAGGGGTTCTGGCGGGGAGAGAGAGGTGGCTCC
AGGAAATGGGGGTGTGTCACCAGATAAGGAATGTGCTTAAAAGGAGGTGGGGGTCAGGCCCAATATCTGG
AGACTAGGAGGGAGGAGGCCTAAGGATGGGGCTTTTTGTCACCAGTCCTGTCCCAGTAAAGCTGATATCT
CCACCCCACAGTGGCGCGCCGGTTTACTCCCTATCAGTGATAGAGAACGTATGAAGAGTTTACTCCCTAT
CAGTGATAGAGAACGTATGCAGACTTTACTCCCTATCAGTGATAGAGAACGTATAAGGAGTTTACTCCCT
ATCAGTGATAGAGAACGTATGACCAGTTTACTCCCTATCAGTGATAGAGAACGTATCTACAGTTTACTCC
CTATCAGTGATAGAGAACGTATATCCAGTTTACTCCCTATCAGTGATAGAGAACGTATAAGCTTTAGGCG
TGTACGGTGGGCGCCTATAAAAGCAGAGCTCGTTTAGTGAACCGTCAGATCGCCTGGAGCAATTCCACAA
CACTTTTGTCTTATACCAACTTTCCGTACCACTTCCTACCCTCGTAAACTTAAGGTTAATCAACAAGTTT
GTACAAAAAAGCAGGCTGGCGCCGGAACCAATTCAGTCGACAGGCCTAGGCTACGCGCGCCACCATGAAC
AATTCCCAGGGAAGAGTGACCTTCGAGGATGTCACTGTGAACTTCACCCAGGGGGAGTGGCAGCGGCTGA
ATCCCGAACAGAGAAACTTGTACAGGGATGTGATGCTGGAGAATTACAGCAACCTTGTCTCTGTGGGACA
AGGGGAAACCACCAAACCCGATGTGATCTTGAGGTTGGAACAAGGAAAGGAGCCATGGTTGGAGGAAGAG
GAAGTGCTGGGAAGTGGCCGTGCAGAAAAAAATGGGGACATTGGAGGGCAGATTTGGAAGCCAAAGGATG
TGAAAGAGAGTCTCTACCCAACTTTCTTGTACAAAGTGGTTGGTGGATCTGGAGGTTCTCCCAAGAAGAA
GCGCAAGGTGGGACGCGTCTGCAGGATATCAAGCTTGCGGTACCGCGGGCCCGGGATCGCCACCATGGAC
AAGAAGTACAGCATCGGCCTGGCCATCGGCACCAACTCTGTGGGCTGGGCCGTGATCACCGACGAGTACA
AGGTGCCCAGCAAGAAATTCAAGGTGCTGGGCAACACCGACCGGCACAGCATCAAGAAGAACCTGATCGG
CGCCCTGCTGTTCGACAGCGGAGAAACAGCCGAGGCCACCCGGCTGAAGAGAACCGCCAGAAGAAGATAC
ACCAGACGGAAGAACCGGATCTGCTATCTGCAAGAGATCTTCAGCAACGAGATGGCCAAGGTGGACGACA
GCTTCTTCCACAGACTGGAAGAGTCCTTCCTGGTGGAAGAGGATAAGAAGCACGAGCGGCACCCCATCTT
CGGCAACATCGTGGACGAGGTGGCCTACCACGAGAAGTACCCCACCATCTACCACCTGAGAAAGAAACTG
GTGGACAGCACCGACAAGGCCGACCTGCGGCTGATCTATCTGGCCCTGGCCCACATGATCAAGTTCCGGG
GCCACTTCCTGATCGAGGGCGACCTGAACCCCGACAACAGCGACGTGGACAAGCTGTTCATCCAGCTGGT
GCAGACCTACAACCAGCTGTTCGAGGAAAACCCCATCAACGCCAGCGGCGTGGACGCCAAGGCCATCCTG
TCTGCCAGACTGAGCAAGAGCAGACGGCTGGAAAATCTGATCGCCCAGCTGCCCGGCGAGAAGAAGAATG
GCCTGTTCGGCAACCTGATTGCCCTGAGCCTGGGCCTGACCCCCAACTTCAAGAGCAACTTCGACCTGGC
CGAGGATGCCAAACTGCAGCTGAGCAAGGACACCTACGACGACGACCTGGACAACCTGCTGGCCCAGATC
GGCGACCAGTACGCCGACCTGTTTCTGGCCGCCAAGAACCTGTCCGACGCCATCCTGCTGAGCGACATCC
TGAGAGTGAACACCGAGATCACCAAGGCCCCCCTGAGCGCCTCTATGATCAAGAGATACGACGAGCACCA
CCAGGACCTGACCCTGCTGAAAGCTCTCGTGCGGCAGCAGCTGCCTGAGAAGTACAAAGAGATTTTCTTC
GACCAGAGCAAGAACGGCTACGCCGGCTACATCGATGGCGGAGCCAGCCAGGAAGAGTTCTACAAGTTCA
TCAAGCCCATCCTGGAAAAGATGGACGGCACCGAGGAACTGCTCGTGAAGCTGAACAGAGAGGACCTGCT
GCGGAAGCAGCGGACCTTCGACAACGGCAGCATCCCCCACCAGATCCACCTGGGAGAGCTGCACGCCATT
CTGCGGCGGCAGGAAGATTTTTACCCATTCCTGAAGGACAACCGGGAAAAGATCGAGAAGATCCTGACCT
TCCGCATCCCCTACTACGTGGGCCCTCTGGCCAGGGGAAACAGCAGATTCGCCTGGATGACCAGAAAGAG
CGAGGAAACCATCACCCCCTGGAACTTCGAGGAAGTGGTGGACAAGGGCGCCAGCGCCCAGAGCTTCATC
GAGCGGATGACCAACTTCGATAAGAACCTGCCCAACGAGAAGGTGCTGCCCAAGCACAGCCTGCTGTACG
AGTACTTCACCGTGTACAACGAGCTGACCAAAGTGAAATACGTGACCGAGGGAATGAGAAAGCCCGCCTT
CCTGAGCGGCGAGCAGAAAAAAGCCATCGTGGACCTGCTGTTCAAGACCAACCGGAAAGTGACCGTGAAG
CAGCTGAAAGAGGACTACTTCAAGAAAATCGAGTGCTTCGACTCCGTGGAAATCTCCGGCGTGGAAGATC
GGTTCAACGCCTCCCTGGGCACATACCACGATCTGCTGAAAATTATCAAGGACAAGGACTTCCTGGACAA
TGAGGAAAACGAGGACATTCTGGAAGATATCGTGCTGACCCTGACACTGTTTGAGGACAGAGAGATGATC
GAGGAACGGCTGAAAACCTATGCCCACCTGTTCGACGACAAAGTGATGAAGCAGCTGAAGCGGCGGAGAT
ACACCGGCTGGGGCAGGCTGAGCCGGAAGCTGATCAACGGCATCCGGGACAAGCAGTCCGGCAAGACAAT
CCTGGATTTCCTGAAGTCCGACGGCTTCGCCAACAGAAACTTCATGCAGCTGATCCACGACGACAGCCTG
ACCTTTAAAGAGGACATCCAGAAAGCCCAGGTGTCCGGCCAGGGCGATAGCCTGCACGAGCACATTGCCA
ATCTGGCCGGCAGCCCCGCCATTAAGAAGGGCATCCTGCAGACAGTGAAGGTGGTGGACGAGCTCGTGAA
AGTGATGGGCCGGCACAAGCCCGAGAACATCGTGATCGAAATGGCCAGAGAGAACCAGACCACCCAGAAG
GGACAGAAGAACAGCCGCGAGAGAATGAAGCGGATCGAAGAGGGCATCAAAGAGCTGGGCAGCCAGATCC
TGAAAGAACACCCCGTGGAAAACACCCAGCTGCAGAACGAGAAGCTGTACCTGTACTACCTGCAGAATGG
GCGGGATATGTACGTGGACCAGGAACTGGACATCAACCGGCTGTCCGACTACGATGTGGACGCTATCGTG
CCTCAGAGCTTTCTGAAGGACGACTCCATCGATAACAAAGTGCTGACTCGGAGCGACAAGAACCGGGGCA
AGAGCGACAACGTGCCCTCCGAAGAGGTCGTGAAGAAGATGAAGAACTACTGGCGCCAGCTGCTGAATGC
CAAGCTGATTACCCAGAGGAAGTTCGACAATCTGACCAAGGCCGAGAGAGGCGGCCTGAGCGAACTGGAT
AAGGCCGGCTTCATCAAGAGACAGCTGGTGGAAACCCGGCAGATCACAAAGCACGTGGCACAGATCCTGG
ACTCCCGGATGAACACTAAGTACGACGAGAACGACAAACTGATCCGGGAAGTGAAAGTGATCACCCTGAA
GTCCAAGCTGGTGTCCGATTTCCGGAAGGATTTCCAGTTTTACAAAGTGCGCGAGATCAACAACTACCAC
CACGCCCACGACGCCTACCTGAACGCCGTCGTGGGAACCGCCCTGATCAAAAAGTACCCTAAGCTGGAAA
GCGAGTTCGTGTACGGCGACTACAAGGTGTACGACGTGCGGAAGATGATCGCCAAGAGCGAGCAGGAAAT
CGGCAAGGCTACCGCCAAGTACTTCTTCTACAGCAACATCATGAACTTTTTCAAGACCGAGATTACCCTG
GCCAACGGCGAGATCCGGAAGCGGCCTCTGATCGAGACAAACGGCGAAACAGGCGAGATCGTGTGGGATA
AGGGCCGGGACTTTGCCACCGTGCGGAAAGTGCTGTCTATGCCCCAAGTGAATATCGTGAAAAAGACCGA
GGTGCAGACAGGCGGCTTCAGCAAAGAGTCTATCCTGCCCAAGAGGAACAGCGACAAGCTGATCGCCAGA
AAGAAGGACTGGGACCCTAAGAAGTACGGCGGCTTCGACAGCCCCACCGTGGCCTATTCTGTGCTGGTGG
TGGCCAAAGTGGAAAAGGGCAAGTCCAAGAAACTGAAGAGTGTGAAAGAGCTGCTGGGGATCACCATCAT
GGAAAGAAGCAGCTTCGAGAAGAATCCCATCGACTTTCTGGAAGCCAAGGGCTACAAAGAAGTGAAAAAG
GACCTGATCATCAAGCTGCCTAAGTACTCCCTGTTCGAGCTGGAAAACGGCCGGAAGAGAATGCTGGCCT
CTGCCGGCGAACTGCAGAAGGGAAACGAACTGGCCCTGCCCTCCAAATATGTGAACTTCCTGTACCTGGC
CAGCCACTATGAGAAGCTGAAGGGCTCCCCCGAGGATAATGAGCAGAAACAGCTGTTTGTGGAACAGCAC
AAACACTACCTGGACGAGATCATCGAGCAGATCAGCGAGTTCTCCAAGAGAGTGATCCTGGCCGACGCTA
ATCTGGACAAGGTGCTGAGCGCCTACAACAAGCACAGAGACAAGCCTATCAGAGAGCAGGCCGAGAATAT
CATCCACCTGTTTACCCTGACCAATCTGGGAGCCCCTGCCGCCTTCAAGTACTTTGACACCACCATCGAC
CGGAAGAGGTACACCAGCACCAAAGAGGTGCTGGACGCCACCCTGATCCACCAGAGCATCACCGGCCTGT
ACGAGACACGGATCGACCTGTCTCAGCTGGGAGGCGACGCCTATCCCTATGACGTGCCCGATTATGCCAG
CCTGGGCAGCGGCTCCCCCAAGAAAAAACGCAAGGTGGAAGATCCTAAGAAAAAGCGGAAAGTGGACGGC
ATTGGTAGTGGGGCTACTAACTTCAGCCTGCTGAAGCAGGCTGGAGACGTGGAGGAGAACCCTGGACCTA
TGGTGAGCAAGGGCGAGGAGGATAACATGGCCATCATCAAGGAGTTCATGCGCTTCAAGGTGCACATGGA
GGGCTCCGTGAACGGCCACGAGTTCGAGATCGAGGGCGAGGGCGAGGGCCGCCCCTACGAGGGCACCCAG
ACCGCCAAGCTGAAGGTGACCAAGGGTGGCCCCCTGCCCTTCGCCTGGGACATCCTGTCCCCTCAGTTCA
TGTACGGCTCCAAGGCCTACGTGAAGCACCCCGCCGACATCCCCGACTACTTGAAGCTGTCCTTCCCCGA
GGGCTTCAAGTGGGAGCGCGTGATGAACTTCGAGGACGGCGGCGTGGTGACCGTGACCCAGGACTCCTCC
CTGCAGGACGGCGAGTTCATCTACAAGGTGAAGCTGCGCGGCACCAACTTCCCCTCCGACGGCCCCGTAA
TGCAGAAGAAGACCATGGGCTGGGAGGCCTCCTCCGAGCGGATGTACCCCGAGGACGGCGCCCTGAAGGG
CGAGATCAAGCAGAGGCTGAAGCTGAAGGACGGCGGCCACTACGACGCTGAGGTCAAGACCACCTACAAG
GCCAAGAAGCCCGTGCAGCTGCCCGGCGCCTACAACGTCAACATCAAGTTGGACATCACCTCCCACAACG
AGGACTACACCATCGTGGAACAGTACGAACGCGCCGAGGGCCGCCACTCCACCGGCGGCATGGACGAGCT
GTACAAGTAAACCGGTGCGGCCGCAATCGATCGCCCACCCCAACTTGTTTATTGCAGCTTATAATGGTTA
CAAATAAAGCAATAGCATCACAAATTTCACAAATAAAGCATTTTTTTCACTGCATTCTAGTTGTGGTTTG
TCCAAACTCATCAATGTATCTTATCATGTCTGTATACCGTCGACCTCTAGCTAGAGCTTGGCGTAATCAT
GGTCATAGCTGTTTCCTGTGTGAAATTGTTATCCGCTCACAATTCCACACAACATACGAGCCGGAAGCAT
AAAGTGTAAAGCCTGGGGTGCCTAATGAGTGAGCTAACTCACATTAATTGCGTTGCGCTCACTGCCCGCT
TTCCAGTCGGGAAACCTGTCGTGCCAGCTGCATTAATGAATCGGCCAACGCGCGGGGAGAGGCGGTTTGC
GTATTGGGCGCTCTTCCGCTTCCTCGCTCACTGACTCGCTGCGCTCGGTCGTTCGGCTGCGGCGAGCGGT
ATCAGCTCACTCAAAGGACGGCCGCATAACTTCGTATAATGTATGCTATACGAAGTTATAAGCTTGGGCT
GCAGGTCGAGGGATCTCCATAAGAGAAGAGGGACAGCTATGACTGGGAGTAGTCAGGAGAGGAGGAAAAA
TCTGGCTAGTAAAACATGTAAGGAAAATTTTAGGGATGTTAAAGAAAAAAATAACACAAAACAAAATATA
AAAAAAATCTAACCTCAAGTCAAGGCTTTTCTATGGAATAAGGAATGGACAGCAGGGGGCTGTTTCATAT
ACTGATGACCTCTTTATAGCCAACCTTTGTTCATGGCAGCCAGCATATGGGCATATGTTGCCAAACTCTA
AACCAAATACTCATTCTGATGTTTTAAATGATTTGCCCTCCCATATGTCCTTCCGAGTGAGAGACACAAA
AAATTCCAACACACTATTGCAATGAAAATAAATTTCCTTTATTAGCCAGAAGTCAGATGCTCAAGGGGCT
TCATGATGTCCCCATAATTTTTGGCAGAGGGAAAAAGATCTCAGTGGTATTTGTGAGCCAGGGCATTGGC
CACACCAGCCACCACCTTCTGATAGGCAGCCTGCACCTGAGGAGTGAATTCATTTTAGCCTGGCAGCATA
TCGAGATCGAAGTCATCGAGAGCGTCAGCAGGGAGCATATCCAGATCAAAATCATCCAGGGCATCGGCGG
GCAGCATGTCCAGGTCGAAGTCGTCCAGGGCGTCGGTGGGTCCGCCGCTCTCGCACTTCAGCTGCTTCTC
GAGGCCGCAGATGATCAGTTCCAGGCCGAACAGGAAGGCGGGCTCGGCGCCCTGTCTGTCGAACAGCTCG
ATGGCCTGCTTCAGCAGGGGGGGCATGCTGTCGGTGGTGGGTGTCTCTCTTTCCTCTTTGGCGACCTGGT
GTTCCTGTTCTTCCAGCACGCAGCCCAGGGTGAAGTGGCCCACGGCGCTCAGGGCGTACAGGGCGTTTTC
CAGGCTGAAGCCCTGCTGGCACAGGAAGGCCAGCTGGTTTTCCAGTGTCTCGTACTGCTTCTCGGTGGGT
CTGGTGCCCAGGTGCACTTTGGCGCCGTCCCGGTGGCTCAGCAGGGCGCATCTGTAGCTCTTGGCGTTGT
TCCGCAGGAAGTCCTGCCAGCTCTCGCCTTCCAGAGGGCAGCTGTGGGTGTGGTGCCGGTCCAGCATCTC
GATGGGCAGGGCGTCCAGCAGGGCCCGCTTGTTCTTCACGTGCCAGTACAGGGTGGGCTGTTCCACGCCC
AGTTTCTGGGCCAGCTTCCGGGTGGTCAGGCCCTCGATGCCCACGCCGTTCAGCAGTTCCAGGGCGCTGT
TGATCACTTTGCTCTTGTCCAGCCGGCTCATGTCGACATTCTTTGCCAAAATGATGAGACAGCACAATAA
CCAGCACGTTGCCCAGGAGCTGTAGGAAAAAGAAGAAGGCATGAACATGGTTAGCAGAGGCTCTAGAGCC
GCCGGTCACACGCCAGAAGCCGAACCCCGCCCTGCCCCGTCCCCCCCGAAGGCAGCCGTCCCCCCGCGGA
CAGCCCCGAGGCTGGAGAGGGAGAAGGGGACGGCGGCGCGGCGACGCACGAAGGCCCTCCCCGCCCATTT
CCTTCCTGCCGGCGCCGCACCGCTTCGCCCCGCGCCCGCTAGAGGGGGTGCGGCGGCGCCTCCCAGATTT
CGGCTCCGCACAGATTTGGGACAAAGGAAGTCCCTGCGCCCTCTCGCACGATTACCATAAAAGGCAATGG
CTGCGGCTCGCCGCGCCTCGACAGCCGCCGGCGCTCCGGGGGCCGCCGCGCCCCYCCCCCGAGCCCYCCC
CGGCCCGMGGCGGCCCCGCCCCGCCCGGCACCCCCMCCTGCCGCCACCCCCCGCCCGGCACGGCGAGCCC
CGCGCCACGCCCCGTACGGAGCCCCGCACCCGAAGCCGGGCCGTGCTCAGCAACTCGGGGAGGGGGGTGC
AGGGGGGGTTGCAGCCCGACCGACGCGCCCACACCCCCTGCTCACCCCCCCACGCACACACCCCGCACGC
AGCCTTTGTTCCCCTCGCAGCCCCCCCCGCACCGCGGGGCACCGCCCCCGGCCGCGCTCCCCTCGCGCAC
ACTGCGGAGCGCACAAAGCCCCGCGCCGCGCCCGCAGCGCTCACAGCCGCCGGGCAGCGCGGAGCCGCAC
GCGGCGCTCCCCACGCACACACACACGCACGCACCCCCCGAGCCGCTCCCCCCGCACAAAGGGCCCTCCC
GGAGCCCCTCAAGGCTTTCACGCAGCCACAGAAAAGAAACAAGCCGTCATTAAACCAAGCGCTAATTACA
GCCCGGAGGAGAAGGGCCGTCCCGCCCGCTCACCTGTGGGAGTAACGCGGTCAGTCAGAGCCGGGGCGGG
CGGCGCGAGGCGGCGGCGGAGCGGGGCACGGGGCGAAGGCAGCGCGCAGCGACTCCCGCCCGCCGCGCGC
TTCGCTTTTTATAGGGCCGCCGCCGCCGCCGCCTCGCCATAAAAGGAAACTTTCGGAGCGCGCCGCTCTG
ATTGGCTGCCGCCGCMCCYCYCCSCCYCSCCCCSCCCCSCCCCCCSCCCCCCCCCCCCCCCCCCGGCGCG
CGCCCCCCCCCCCCCCCCGCCCCCATCGCTGCACAAAATAATTAAAAAATAAATAAATACAAAATTGGGG
GTGGGGAGGGGGGGGAGATGGGGAGAGTGAAGCAGAACGTGGGGCTCACCTCGACCATGGTAATAGCGAT
GACTAATACGTAGATGTACTGCCAAGTAGGAAAGTCCCATAAGGTCATGTACTGGGCATAATGCCAGGCG
GGCCATTTACCGTCATTGACGTCAATAGGGGGCGTACTTGGCATATGATACACTTGATGTACTGCCAAGT
GGGCAGTTTACCGTAAATACTCCACCCATTGACGTCAATGGAAAGTCCCTATTGGCGTTACTATGGGAAC
ATACGTCATTATTGACGTCAATGGGCGGGGGTCGTTGGGCGGTCAGCCAGGCGGGCCATTTACCGTAAGT
TATGTAACGCGGAACTCCATATATGGGCTATGAACTAATGACCCCGTAATTGATTACTATTAATAACTAG
TCAATAATCAATGTCGAGACCCATAGAGCCCACCGCATCCCCAGCATGCCTGCTATTGTCTTCCCAATCC
TCCCCCTTGCTGTCCTGCCCCACCCCACCCCCCAGAATAGAATGACACCTACTCAGACAATGCGATGCAA
TTTCCTCATTTTATTAGGAAAGGACAGTGGGAGTGGCACCTTCCAGGGTCAAGGAAGGCACGGGGGAGGG
GCAAACAACAGATGGCTGGCAACTAGAAGGCACAGTCGAGGCTGATCAGCGGGTTTAAACTCAGAAGAAC
TCGTCAAGAAGGCGATAGAAGGCGATGCGCTGCGAATCGGGAGCGGCGATACCGTAAAGCACGAGGAAGC
GGTCAGCCCATTCGCCGCCAAGCTCTTCAGCAATATCACGGGTAGCCAACGCTATGTCCTGATAGCGGTC
CGCCACACCCAGCCGGCCACAGTCGATGAATCCAGAAAAGCGGCCATTTTCCACCATGATATTCGGCAAG
CAGGCATCGCCATGGGTCACGACGAGATCATCGCCGTCGGGCATGCGCGCCTTGAGCCTGGCGAACAGTT
CGGCTGGCGCGAGCCCCTGATGCTCTTCGTCCAGATCATCCTGATCGACAAGACCGGCTTCCATCCGAGT
ACGTGCTCGCTCGATGCGATGTTTCGCTTGGTGGTCGAATGGGCAGGTAGCCGGATCAAGCGTATGCAGC
CGCCGCATTGCATCAGCCATGATGGATACTTTCTCGGCAGGAGCAAGGTGAGATGACAGGAGATCCTGCC
CCGGCACTTCGCCCAATAGCAGCCAGTCCCTTCCCGCTTCAGTGACAACGTCGAGCACAGCTGCGCAAGG
AACGCCCGTCGTGGCCAGCCACGATAGCCGCGCTGCCTCGTCCTGCAGTTCATTCAGGGCACCGGACAGG
TCGGTCTTGACAAAAAGAACCGGGCGCCCCTGCGCTGACAGCCGGAACACGGCGGCATCAGAGCAGCCGA
TTGTCTGTTGTGCCCAGTCATAGCCGAATAGCCTCTCCACCCAAGCGGCCGGAGAACCTGCGTGCAATCC
ATCTTGTTCAATGGCCGATCCCATGGTGGCGGTACCCTCGAGCCTAGGGCCGGGATTCTCCTCCACGTCA
CCGCATGTTAGAAGACTTCCTCTGCCCTCTCCGCTGCCAGATCTCTCGAGGCCCTGTGGGAGGAAGAGAA
GAGGTCAGAAGCTTATAACTTCGTGGCGCGCCATAATGTATGCTATACGAAGTTATT
Features (pLannotate 1.2.2; 26 found; start..end, strand, type, name):
    803..843     +  promoter       AmpR promoter (fragment): bla
    844..1704    +  CDS            AmpR: β-lactamase; bla; confers resistance to ampicillin, carbenicillin, and related antibiotics
   1875..2463    +  rep_origin     ori: high-copy-number ColE1/pMB1/pBR322/pUC origin of replication
   3382..3758    +  promoter       TRE3G promoter: 3rd-generation Tet-responsive promoter that can be activated by binding of Tet-On® 3G
   3773..3797    +  protein_bind   attB1: mutant version of attB; recombination site for the Gateway® BP reaction BP Clonase™
   3845..4144    +  CDS            ZIM3 (fragment): ZIM3_HUMAN - Also known as ZNF657. Experimental evidence at protein level: Swiss-Prot protein existence level 1. May be involved in transcriptional regulation. From Homo sapiens (Human).
   4146..4170    -  protein_bind   attB2: mutant version of attB; recombination site for the Gateway® BP reaction BP Clonase™
   4238..4258    +  misc_feature   MCS (fragment): multiple cloning site
   4265..8368    +  CDS            Cas9: Cas9 (Csn1) endonuclease from the Streptococcus pyogenes Type II CRISPR/Cas system generates RNA-guided double strand breaks in DNA
   8540..9247    +  CDS            mCherry: mCherry is a basic (constitutively fluorescent) red fluorescent protein published in 2004, derived from Discosoma sp.. It is reported to be a very rapidly-maturing monomer with low acid sensitivity.
   9282..9403    +  polyA_signal   SV40 poly(A) signal: SV40 polyadenylation signal
   9474..9496    -  protein_bind   lac operator (fragment): The lac repressor binds to the lac operator to inhibit transcription in E. coli. This inhibition can be relieved by adding lactose or isopropyl-β-D-thiogalactopyranoside (IPTG). lac repressor encoded by lacI
   9500..9530    -  promoter       lac promoter: promoter for the E. coli lac operon
   9545..9566    -  protein_bind   CAP binding site: CAP binding activates transcription in the presence of cAMP. E. coli catabolite activator protein
   9579..9671    -  CDS            lacI (fragment): lac repressor; lacI; The lac repressor binds to the lac operator to inhibit transcription in E. coli. This inhibition can be relieved by adding lactose or isopropyl-β-D-thiogalactopyranoside (IPTG).
   9673..9745    -  rep_origin     RSF ori (fragment): Plasmids containing the RSF 1030 origin of replication can be propagated in E. coli cells that contain additional plasmids with compatible origins.
   9756..9789    -  protein_bind   loxP: Cre-mediated recombination occurs in the 8-bp core sequence (GCATACAT). Cre recombinase
  10138..10193   -  polyA_signal   β-globin poly(A) signal: rabbit β-globin polyadenylation signal (Gil and Proudfoot, 1987)
  10264..10341   -  CDS            HBB (fragment): HBB_PONPY - Experimental evidence at transcript level: Swiss-Prot protein existence level 2. Involved in oxygen transport from the lung to the various peripheral tissues. From Pongo pygmaeus (Bornean orangutan).
  10474..11091   -  CDS            tetR: TETR2_ECOLX - Experimental evidence at protein level: Swiss-Prot protein existence level 1. TetR is the repressor of the tetracycline resistance element; its N-terminal region forms a helix-turn-helix structure and binds DNA. Binding of tetracycline to TetR reduces the repressor affinity for the tetracycline resistance gene (tetA) promoter operator sites. From Escherichia coli.
  11150..12166   -  intron         chimeric intron: chimera between introns from chicken β-actin and rabbit β-globin
  12446..12825   -  enhancer       CMV enhancer: human cytomegalovirus immediate early enhancer
  12831..13055   -  polyA_signal   bGH poly(A) signal: bovine growth hormone polyadenylation signal
  13081..13884   -  CDS            NeoR/KanR: aminoglycoside phosphotransferase from Tn5; aph(3')-II (or nptII); confers resistance to neomycin, kanamycin, and G418 (Geneticin®)
  13983..14008   -  misc_feature   SA: splice acceptor site
  14033..14056   -  protein_bind   loxP (fragment): Cre-mediated recombination occurs in the 8-bp core sequence (GCATACAT). Cre recombinase
