[The description below was written by a language model from this plasmid's Addgene catalogue record and pLannotate feature annotations shown in this document.]
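Description:
pCyno-AAVS1-TetOn-ZIM3-KRAB-dCas9-P2A-mCherry is a roughly 14 kb donor plasmid for placing a doxycycline-inducible CRISPR interference cassette at the AAVS1 safe-harbour locus of the cynomolgus macaque genome. It is propagated in E. coli through a high-copy ColE1/pUC-type origin with ampicillin selection (AmpR). The catalogue describes integration at AAVS1, but the automated feature table does not annotate any homology arms, so their positions and lengths cannot be stated from the record. The unannotated stretches flanking the cassette are presumably where they lie.

The payload, about 10.7 kb and bounded by AscI sites, contains two divergently oriented units. On one strand, a TRE3G Tet-responsive promoter drives the KRAB repressor domain of human ZIM3, which is flanked by attB1/attB2 Gateway scars. It is fused to the N-terminus of Streptococcus pyogenes Cas9, catalogued as nuclease-dead dCas9, with a C-terminal HA tag. A P2A peptide and mCherry follow, ending in an SV40 polyadenylation signal, so red fluorescence reports induction of the repressor. On the opposite strand, a CAG promoter (CMV enhancer plus chimeric intron) expresses a tetR-derived Tet-On transactivator, terminated by a rabbit β-globin poly(A) signal. It activates TRE3G only in the presence of doxycycline. Next to this unit is a promoterless NeoR gene preceded by a splice acceptor and followed by a bGH poly(A) signal. This gene-trap arrangement should give G418 resistance mainly after insertion into a transcribed locus. A loxP site and a partial loxP are annotated around the selection and transactivator region. Small lac, lacI and RSF ori fragments appear to be cloning remnants.

The associated publication used the construct to generate inducible KRAB-dCas9 primate iPSC lines for cross-species CRISPRi comparisons.
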