Addgene plasmid #212830: pCyno-AAVS1-TetOn-ZIM3-KRAB-dCas9-P2A-mCherry
Purpose: Doxycycline-inducible (Zim3)KRAB-dCas9-HA-P2A-mCherry cassette for integration at the AAVS1-locus of the cynomolgus genome.
Depositing lab: Wolfgang Enard. Depositing organization: Ludwig-Maximilians-Universitaet Muenchen (LMU). Publication: Generation and characterization of inducible KRAB-dCas9 iPSCs from primates for cross-species CRISPRi. Edenhofer FC, Termeg A, Ohnuki M, Jocher J, Kliesmete Z, Briem E, Hellmann I, Enard W. iScience. 2024 May 23;27(6):110090. doi: 10.1016/j.isci.2024.110090. eCollection 2024 Jun 21. PubMed 38947524.
Backbone
  Vector backbone: pCyno-AAVS1-TetOn-ZIM3-KRAB-dCas9-P2A-mCherry
  Total vector size (bp): 14058
  Vector type: Mammalian Expression, Bacterial Expression
  Selectable markers: Neomycin (select with G418)
Growth in bacteria
  Bacterial resistance: Ampicillin, 100 μg/mL
  Growth temperature: 30°C
  Growth strain: NEB Stable
  Copy number: Unknown
Gene/Insert
  Gene/Insert name: ZIM3-KRAB-dCas9-P2A-mCherry (alt name: dCas9)
  Species: Synthetic
  Insert size (bp): 10710
  Promoter: CAG, TetOn
  Tag / fusion protein: HA-tag (C terminal on insert); ZIM3-KRAB (N terminal on insert)
  Cloning method: Restriction Enzyme; 5′ cloning site AscI (not destroyed); 3′ cloning site AscI (not destroyed)
  Sequencing primers: 5′ AGACTTCCTCTGCCCTCTCC; 3′ GGGAATTGTTCATGGTGGCGCGCGTAGC
Terms and licenses: Academic/Nonprofit Terms; Industry Terms: Not Available to Industry
How to cite: pCyno-AAVS1-TetOn-ZIM3-KRAB-dCas9-P2A-mCherry was a gift from Wolfgang Enard (Addgene plasmid # 212830 ; http://n2t.net/addgene:212830 ; RRID:Addgene_212830)
